>Addgene plasmid #192853 | pGEMT-mMyh13CDS | addgene full sequence | sequence record 380215 | Addgene NGS Result
GCTCGTCGTTTGGTATGGCTTCATTCAGCTCCGGTTCCCAACGATCAAGGCGAGTTACATGATCCCCCAT
GTTGTGCAAAAAAGCGGTTAGCTCCTTCGGTCCTCCGATCGTTGTCAGAAGTAAGTTGGCCGCAGTGTTA
TCACTCATGGTTATGGCAGCACTGCATAATTCTCTTACTGTCATGCCATCCGTAAGATGCTTTTCTGTGA
CTGGTGAGTACTCAACCAAGTCATTCTGAGAATAGTGTATGCGGCGACCGAGTTGCTCTTGCCCGGCGTC
AATACGGGATAATACCGCGCCACATAGCAGAACTTTAAAAGTGCTCATCATTGGAAAACGTTCTTCGGGG
CGAAAACTCTCAAGGATCTTACCGCTGTTGAGATCCAGTTCGATGTAACCCACTCGTGCACCCAACTGAT
CTTCAGCATCTTTTACTTTCACCAGCGTTTCTGGGTGAGCAAAAACAGGAAGGCAAAATGCCGCAAAAAA
GGGAATAAGGGCGACACGGAAATGTTGAATACTCATACTCTTCCTTTTTCAATATTATTGAAGCATTTAT
CAGGGTTATTGTCTCATGAGCGGATACATATTTGAATGTATTTAGAAAAATAAACAAATAGGGGTTCCGC
GCACATTTCCCCGAAAAGTGCCACCTGATGCGGTGTGAAATACCGCACAGATGCGTAAGGAGAAAATACC
GCATCAGGAAATTGTAAGCGTTAATATTTTGTTAAAATTCGCGTTAAATTTTTGTTAAATCAGCTCATTT
TTTAACCAATAGGCCGAAATCGGCAAAATCCCTTATAAATCAAAAGAATAGACCGAGATAGGGT
[37 nt withheld, positions 835-871]
AAAGAACGTGGACTCCAACGTCAAAGG
[49 nt withheld, positions 899-947]
T
[91 nt withheld, positions 949-1039]
G
[124 nt withheld, positions 1041-1164]
CCATTCGCCATTCAGGCTGCGCAACTGTTGGGAAGGGCGATCGGTGCGGGCCTCTTCGCTATTACGCCAG
CTGGCGAAAGGGGGATGTGCTGCAAGGCGATTAAGTTGGGTAACGCCAGGGTTTTCCCAGTCACGACGTT
GTAAAACGACGGCCAGTGAATTGTAATACGACTCACTATAGGGCGAATTGGGCCCGACGTCGCATGCTCC
CGGCCGCCATGGCGGCCGCGGGAATTCGATTAGTGCATGTTCCCTAAGGCCACAGACACCTCCTTCAAGA
ACAAGTTGTATGACCAGCACCTGGGAAAGTCCAACAACTTCCAGAAGCCTAAACCCACCAAAGGCAAGGC
CGAAGCCCACTTCTCCCTGGTGCACTATGCGGGCACTGTGGATTACAACATCGCTGGCTGGCTGGATAAG
AACAAGGACCCACTGAATGAGACCGTGGTGGGGCTGTACCAGAAGTCCTCCCTGAAGTTGTTGTCCTTCC
TCTTTTCCAACTACGCAGGAGCAGAAGCAGGTGACTCCGCAGGAGGCAAGAAGGGAGGAAAGAAGAAGGG
CTCCTCCTTCCAGACTGTGTCTGCTGTGTTCAGGGAAAACTTAAACAAATTGATGACCAACCTAAGGAGC
ACCCATCCTCACTTTGTGCGATGCCTGATTCCCAATGAGACCAAGACTCCTGGTGTGATGGACCACTGCT
TGGTCATGCATCAGCTGCGCTGTAATGGGGTCCTGGAGGGCATCCGGATCTGCAGGAAAGGGTTCCCCAG
TCGAATCCTCTATGCTGACTTCAAACAACGGTACCGGATCCTTAACGCCAGTGCCATCCCGGAAGGGCAG
TTCATCGACAGCAAGAACGCCTCGGAGAAGCTCCTGAACTCCATCGATGTGGACCGAGAGCAGTTCCGAT
TCGGCCATACCAAGGTGTTTTTCAAAGCTGGGCTCCTGGGGCTTCTGGAAGAGATGAGAGACGAGAAGCT
GGTGACCCTAATGACTCGCACACAGGCAGTGTGCAGGGGCTACCTGATGAGGGTGGAGTTCAAGAAAATG
ATGGAGAGGAGGGAGTCCATCTTCTGCATCCAGTACAATGTTCGTTCCTTCATGAACGTCAAGCACTGGC
CCTGGATGAACCTGTTCTTCAAGATCAAGCCCCTGCTGAAGAGCGCGGAGGCGGAGAAGGAGATGGCCAC
CATGAAGGAGGACTTCGAACGAGCCAAGGAAGACCTGGCTAGATCTGAGGCTCGTCGGAAGAATCACTAG
TGAATTCGCGGCCGCCTGCAGGTCGACCATATGGGAGAGCTCCCAACGCGTTGGATGCATAGCTTGAGTA
TTCTATAGTGTCACCTAAATAGCTTGGCGTAATCATGGTCATAGCTGTTTCCTGTGTGAAATTGTTATCC
GCTCACAATTCCACACAACATACGAGCCGGAAGCATAAAGTGTAAAGCCTGGGGTGCCTAATGAGTGAGC
TAACTCACATTAATTGCGTTGCGCTCACTGCCCGCTTTCCAGTCGGGAAACCTGTCGTGCCAGCTGCATT
AATGAATCGGCCAACGCGCGGGGAGAGGCGGTTTGCGTATTGGGCGCTCTTCCGCTTCCTCGCTCACTGA
CTCGCTGCGCTCGGTCGTTCGGCTGCGGCGAGCGGTATCAGCTCACTCAAAGGCGGTAATACGGTTATCC
ACAGAATCAGGGGATAACGCAGGAAAGAACATGTGAGCAAAAGGCCAGCAAAAGGCCAGGAACCGTAAAA
AGGCCGCGTTGCTGGCGTTTTTCCATAGGCTCCGCCCCCCTGACGAGCATCACAAAAATCGACGCTCAAG
TCAGAGGTGGCGAAACCCGACAGGACTATAAAGATACCAGGCGTTTCCCCCTGGAAGCTCCCTCGTGCGC
TCTCCTGTTCCGACCCTGCCGCTTACCGGATACCTGTCCGCCTTTCTCCCTTCGGGAAGCGTGGCGCTTT
CTCATAGCTCACGCTGTAGGTATCTCAGTTCGGTGTAGGTCGTTCGCTCCAAGCTGGGCTGTGTGCACGA
ACCCCCCGTTCAGCCCGACCGCTGCGCCTTATCCGGTAACTATCGTCTTGAGTCCAACCCGGTAAGACAC
GACTTATCGCCACTGGCAGCAGCCACTGGTAACAGGATTAGCAGAGCGAGGTATGTAGGCGGTGCTACAG
AGTTCTTGAAGTGGTGGCCTAACTACGGCTACACTAGAAGAACAGTATTTGGTATCTGCGCTCTGCTGAA
GCCAGTTACCTTCGGAAAAAGAGTTGGTAGCTCTTGATCCGGCAAACAAACCACCGCTGGTAGCGGTGGT
TTTTTTGTTTGCAAGCAGCAGATTACGCGCAGAAAAAAAGGATCTCAAGAAGATCCTTTGATCTTTTCTA
CGGGGTCTGACGCTCAGTGGAACGAAAACTCACGTTAAGGGATTTTGGTCATGAGATTATCAAAAAGGAT
CTTCACCTAGATCCTTTTAAATTAAAAATGAAGTTTTAAATCAATCTAAAGTATATATGAGTAAACTTGG
TCTGACAGTTACCAATGCTTAATCAGTGAGGCACCTATCTCAGCGATCTGTCTATTTCGTTCATCCATAG
TTGCCTGACTCCCCGTCGTGTAGATAACTACGATACGGGAGGGCTTACCATCTGGCCCCAGTGCTGCAAT
GATACCGCGAGACCCACGCTCACCGGCTCCAGATTTATCAGCAATAAACCAGCCAGCCGGAAGGGCCGAG
CGCAGAAGTGGTCCTGCAACTTTATCCGCCTCCATCCAGTCTATTAATTGTTGCCGGGAAGCTAGAGTAA
GTAGTTCGCCAGTTAATAGTTTGCGCAACGTTGTTGCCATTGCTACAGGCATCGTGGTGTCAC
Features (pLannotate 1.2.2; 14 found; start..end, strand, type, name):
    527..631     -  promoter       AmpR promoter: bla
    658..708     +  misc_feature   bom (fragment): basis of mobility region from pBR322
    736..1164    -  rep_origin     f1 ori (sequence partly withheld): f1 bacteriophage origin of replication; arrow indicates direction of (+) strand synthesis
   1168..1325    -  CDS            lacZα (fragment): LacZα fragment of β-galactosidase; lacZ fragment
   1328..1346    +  promoter       T7 promoter: promoter for bacteriophage T7 RNA polymerase
   1408..2415    +  CDS            MYH7 (fragment): MYH7_RABIT - Experimental evidence at protein level: Swiss-Prot protein existence level 1. Myosins are actin-based motor molecules with ATPase activity essential for muscle contraction. Forms regular bipolar thick filaments that, together with actin thin filaments, constitute the fundamental contractile unit of skeletal and cardiac muscle. From Oryctolagus cuniculus (Rabbit).
   2422..2484    -  CDS            VESPI_VESMG (fragment): Experimental evidence at protein level: Swiss-Prot protein existence level 1. Shows contractile activity on isolated ileum smooth muscle. From Vespa magnifica (Hornet).
   2496..2514    -  promoter       SP6 promoter: promoter for bacteriophage SP6 RNA polymerase
   2556..2572    -  protein_bind   lac operator: The lac repressor binds to the lac operator to inhibit transcription in E. coli. This inhibition can be relieved by adding lactose or isopropyl-β-D-thiogalactopyranoside (IPTG). lac repressor encoded by lacI
   2580..2610    -  promoter       lac promoter: promoter for the E. coli lac operon
   2625..2646    -  protein_bind   CAP binding site: CAP binding activates transcription in the presence of cAMP. E. coli catabolite activator protein
   2659..2751    -  CDS            lacI (fragment): lac repressor; lacI; The lac repressor binds to the lac operator to inhibit transcription in E. coli. This inhibition can be relieved by adding lactose or isopropyl-β-D-thiogalactopyranoside (IPTG).
   2934..3522    -  rep_origin     ori: high-copy-number ColE1/pMB1/pBR322/pUC origin of replication
   3693..526     -  CDS            AmpR (across the origin): β-lactamase; bla; confers resistance to ampicillin, carbenicillin, and related antibiotics
