[The description below was written by a language model from this plasmid's Addgene catalogue record and pLannotate feature annotations shown in this document.]
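Description:
pGEMT-mMyh13CDS is a small bacterial cloning and in vitro transcription plasmid built on the pGEM-T Easy backbone, about 4 kb in total, that serves as a template for making an in situ hybridization probe against mouse myosin heavy chain 13 (Myh13, also known as MyHC-eo). It is maintained in E. coli at high copy through a ColE1/pUC-type origin and selected with ampicillin via the β-lactamase gene and its native promoter. The backbone also carries an f1 phage origin, which allows single-stranded DNA production, and the lac promoter/operator and lacZα remnants typical of blue/white screening vectors. The lacZα reading frame is interrupted by the insert.

The payload is a roughly 1 kb fragment from the coding sequence of mouse Myh13, flanked by EcoRI sites that remain intact and so allow it to be excised. The automated annotation labels this region as a fragment of rabbit MYH7, which reflects the strong sequence conservation among myosin heavy chain isoforms rather than a different insert. A short adjacent hit to a hornet peptide is most likely a spurious match in the polylinker. The insert sits between opposing T7 and SP6 bacteriophage promoters, so run-off transcription from one or the other yields RNA of either strand. By the annotated orientation, the insert reads in the same sense as T7, which suggests SP6 would give the antisense probe, although the record does not state this explicitly. There is no eukaryotic promoter, so the plasmid is not meant for expression in cells. According to the record, it is used to generate labelled RNA probes for whole-mount in situ hybridization, as the coding-sequence probe in work that compared such probes with untranslated-region probes for isoform-specific detection of myosin heavy chains.
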