Addgene plasmid #192853: pGEMT-mMyh13CDS
Purpose: Plasmid to produce ISH probe for mMyh13 gene with CDS sequence
Depositing lab: Masafumi Inui. Depositing organization: Meiji University. Publication: Digoxigenin-labeled RNA probes for untranslated regions enable the isoform-specific gene expression analysis of myosin heavy chains in whole-mount in situ hybridization. Tanji M, Wada K, Sakamoto K, Ono Y, Inui M. Dev Growth Differ. 2022 Dec 14. doi: 10.1111/dgd.12832. PubMed 36517457.
Backbone
  Vector backbone: pGEM-Teasy
  Backbone manufacturer: Promega
  Backbone size w/o insert (bp): 3016
  Total vector size (bp): 4025
Growth in bacteria
  Bacterial resistance: Ampicillin, 100 μg/mL
  Growth temperature: 37°C
  Growth strain: DH5alpha
  Copy number: High Copy
Gene/Insert
  Gene/Insert name: myosin heavy chain 13 (alt name: Myh13)
  Species: M. musculus (mouse)
  Insert size (bp): 1009
  GenBank ID: NM_001081250
  Entrez Gene: Myh13 (a.k.a. MyHC-eo)
  Cloning method: Restriction Enzyme; 5′ cloning site EcoRI (not destroyed); 3′ cloning site EcoRI (not destroyed)
  Sequencing primers: 5′ T7; 3′ SP6
Terms and licenses: Academic/Nonprofit Terms; Industry Terms: Not Available to Industry
How to cite: pGEMT-mMyh13CDS was a gift from Masafumi Inui (Addgene plasmid # 192853 ; http://n2t.net/addgene:192853 ; RRID:Addgene_192853)
